>Addgene plasmid #77284 | CLK3 gRNA (BRDN0001147044) | addgene full sequence | sequence record 187460 | Addgene Assembled Sequence
CCCGGGTGCAAAGATGGATAAAGTTTTAAACAGAGAGGAATCTTTGCAGCTAATGGACCTTCTAGGTCTT
GAAAGGAGTGGGAATTGGCTCCGGTGCCCGTCAGTGGGCAGAGCGCACATCGCCCACAGTCCCCGAGAAG
TTGGGGGGAGGGGTCGGCAATTGATCCGGTGCCTAGAGAAGGTGGCGCGGGGTAAACTGGGAAAGTGATG
TCGTGTACTGGCTCCGCCTTTTTCCCGAGGGTGGGGGAGAACCGTATATAAGTGCAGTAGTCGCCGTGAA
CGTTCTTTTTCGCAACGGGTTTGCCGCCAGAACACAGGTAAGTGCCGTGTGTGGTTCCCGCGGGCCTGGC
CTCTTTACGGGTTATGGCCCTTGCGTGCCTTGAATTACTTCCACCTGGCTGCAGTACGTGATTCTTGATC
CCGAGCTTCGGGTTGGAAGTGGGTGGGAGAGTTCGAGGCCTTGCGCTTAAGGAGCCCCTTCGCCTCGTGC
TTGAGTTGAGGCCTGGCCTGGGCGCTGGGGCCGCCGCGTGCGAATCTGGTGGCACCTTCGCGCCTGTCTC
GCTGCTTTCGATAAGTCTCTAGCCATTTAAAATTTTTGATGACCTGCTGCGACGCTTTTTTTCTGGCAAG
ATAGTCTTGTAAATGCGGGCCAAGATCTGCACACTGGTATTTCGGTTTTTGGGGCCGCGGGCGGCGACGG
GGCCCGTGCGTCCCAGCGCACATGTTCGGCGAGGCGGGGCCTGCGAGCGCGGCCACCGAGAATCGGACGG
GGGTAGTCTCAAGCTGGCCGGCCTGCTCTGGTGCCTGGCCTCGCGCCGCCGTGTATCGCCCCGCCCTGGG
CGGCAAGGCTGGCCCGGTCGGCACCAGTTGCGTGAGCGGAAAGATGGCCGCTTCCCGGCCCTGCTGCAGG
GAGCTCAAAATGGAGGACGCGGCGCTCGGGAGAGCGGGCGGGTGAGTCACCCACACAAAGGAAAAGGGCC
TTTCCGTCCTCAGCCGTCGCTTCATGTGACTCCACGGAGTACCGGGCGCCGTCCAGGCACCTCGATTAGT
TCTCGAGCTTTTGGAGTACGTCGTCTTTAGGTTGGGGGGAGGGGTTTTATGCGATGGAGTTTCCCCACAC
TGAGTGGGTGGAGACTGAAGTTAGGCCAGCTTGGCACTTGATGTAATTCTCCTTGGAATTTGCCCTTTTT
GAGTTTGGATCTTGGTTCATTCTCAAGCCTCAGACAGTGGTTCAAAGTTTTTTTCTTCCATTTCAGGTGT
CGTGACGTACGGCCACCATGACCGAGTACAAGCCCACGGTGCGCCTCGCCACCCGCGACGACGTCCCCAG
GGCCGTACGCACCCTCGCCGCCGCGTTCGCCGACTACCCCGCCACGCGCCACACCGTCGATCCGGACCGC
CACATCGAGCGGGTCACCGAGCTGCAAGAACTCTTCCTCACGCGCGTCGGGCTCGACATCGGCAAGGTGT
GGGTCGCGGACGACGGCGCCGCCGTGGCGGTCTGGACCACGCCGGAGAGCGTCGAAGCGGGGGCGGTGTT
CGCCGAGATCGGCCCGCGCATGGCCGAGTTGAGCGGTTCCCGGCTGGCCGCGCAGCAACAGATGGAAGGC
CTCCTGGCGCCGCACCGGCCCAAGGAGCCCGCGTGGTTCCTGGCCACCGTCGGAGTCTCGCCCGACCACC
AGGGCAAGGGTCTGGGCAGCGCCGTCGTGCTCCCCGGAGTGGAGGCGGCCGAGCGCGCCGGGGTGCCCGC
CTTCCTGGAGACCTCCGCGCCCCGCAACCTCCCCTTCTACGAGCGGCTCGGCTTCACCGTCACCGCCGAC
GTCGAGGTGCCCGAAGGACCGCGCACCTGGTGCATGACCCGCAAGCCCGGTGCCTGAACGCGTTAAGTCG
ACAATCAACCTCTGGATTACAAAATTTGTGAAAGATTGACTGGTATTCTTAACTATGTTGCTCCTTTTAC
GCTATGTGGATACGCTGCTTTAATGCCTTTGTATCATGCTATTGCTTCCCGTATGGCTTTCATTTTCTCC
TCCTTGTATAAATCCTGGTTGCTGTCTCTTTATGAGGAGTTGTGGCCCGTTGTCAGGCAACGTGGCGTGG
TGTGCACTGTGTTTGCTGACGCAACCCCCACTGGTTGGGGCATTGCCACCACCTGTCAGCTCCTTTCCGG
GACTTTCGCTTTCCCCCTCCCTATTGCCACGGCGGAACTCATCGCCGCCTGCCTTGCCCGCTGCTGGACA
GGGGCTCGGCTGTTGGGCACTGACAATTCCGTGGTGTTGTCGGGGAAATCATCGTCCTTTCCTTGGCTGC
TCGCCTGTGTTGCCACCTGGATTCTGCGCGGGACGTCCTTCTGCTACGTCCCTTCGGCCCTCAATCCAGC
GGACCTTCCTTCCCGCGGCCTGCTGCCGGCTCTGCGGCCTCTTCCGCGTCTTCGCCTTCGCCCTCAGACG
AGTCGGATCTCCCTTTGGGCCGCCTCCCCGCGTCGACTTTAAGACCAATGACTTACAAGGCAGCTGTAGA
TCTTAGCCACTTTTTAAAAGAAAAGGGGGGACTGGAAGGGCTAATTCACTCCCAACGAAGACAAGATCTG
CTTTTTGCTTGTACTGGGTCTCTCTGGTTAGACCAGATCTGAGCCTGGGAGCTCTCTGGCTAACTAGGGA
ACCCACTGCTTAAGCCTCAATAAAGCTTGCCTTGAGTGCTTCAAGTAGTGTGTGCCCGTCTGTTGTGTGA
CTCTGGTAACTAGAGATCCCTCAGACCCTTTTAGTCAGTGTGGAAAATCTCTAGCAGTACGTATAGTAGT
TCATGTCATCTTATTATTCAGTATTTATAACTTGCAAAGAAATGAATATCAGAGAGTGAGAGGAACTTGT
TTATTGCAGCTTATAATGGTTACAAATAAAGCAATAGCATCACAAATTTCACAAATAAAGCATTTTTTTC
ACTGCATTCTAGTTGTGGTTTGTCCAAACTCATCAATGTATCTTATCATGTCTGGCTCTAGCTATCCCGC
CCCTAACTCCGCCCATCCCGCCCCTAACTCCGCCCAGTTCCGCCCATTCTCCGCCCCATGGCTGACTAAT
TTTTTTTATTTATGCAGAGGCCGAGGCCGCCTCGGCCTCTGAGCTATTCCAGAAGTAGTGAGGAGGCTTT
TTTGGAGGCCTAGGGACGTACCCAATTCGCCCTATAGTGAGTCGTATTACGCGCGCTCACTGGCCGTCGT
TTTACAACGTCGTGACTGGGAAAACCCTGGCGTTACCCAACTTAATCGCCTTGCAGCACATCCCCCTTTC
GCCAGCTGGCGTAATAGCGAAGAGGCCCGCACCGATCGCCCTTCCCAACAGTTGCGCAGCCTGAATGGCG
AATGGG
[124 nt withheld, positions 3367-3490]
C
[91 nt withheld, positions 3492-3582]
A
[49 nt withheld, positions 3584-3632]
CCTTTGACGTTGGAGTCCACGTTCTTT
[37 nt withheld, positions 3660-3696]
ACCCTATCTCGGTCTATTCTTTTGATTTATAAGGGATTTTGCCGATTTCGGCCTATTGGTTAAAAAATGA
GCTGATTTAACAAAAATTTAACGCGAATTTTAACAAAATATTAACGCTTACAATTTAGGTGGCACTTTTC
GGGGAAATGTGCGCGGAACCCCTATTTGTTTATTTTTCTAAATACATTCAAATATGTATCCGCTCATGAG
ACAATAACCCTGATAAATGCTTCAATAATATTGAAAAAGGAAGAGTATGAGTATTCAACATTTCCGTGTC
GCCCTTATTCCCTTTTTTGCGGCATTTTGCCTTCCTGTTTTTGCTCACCCAGAAACGCTGGTGAAAGTAA
AAGATGCTGAAGATCAGTTGGGTGCACGAGTGGGTTACATCGAACTGGATCTCAACAGCGGTAAGATCCT
TGAGAGTTTTCGCCCCGAAGAACGTTTTCCAATGATGAGCACTTTTAAAGTTCTGCTATGTGGCGCGGTA
TTATCCCGTATTGACGCCGGGCAAGAGCAACTCGGTCGCCGCATACACTATTCTCAGAATGACTTGGTTG
AGTACTCACCAGTCACAGAAAAGCATCTTACGGATGGCATGACAGTAAGAGAATTATGCAGTGCTGCCAT
AACCATGAGTGATAACACTGCGGCCAACTTACTTCTGACAACGATCGGAGGACCGAAGGAGCTAACCGCT
TTTTTGCACAACATGGGGGATCATGTAACTCGCCTTGATCGTTGGGAACCGGAGCTGAATGAAGCCATAC
CAAACGACGAGCGTGACACCACGATGCCTGTAGCAATGGCAACAACGTTGCGCAAACTATTAACTGGCGA
ACTACTTACTCTAGCTTCCCGGCAACAATTAATAGACTGGATGGAGGCGGATAAAGTTGCAGGACCACTT
CTGCGCTCGGCCCTTCCGGCTGGCTGGTTTATTGCTGATAAATCTGGAGCCGGTGAGCGTGGGTCTCGCG
GTATCATTGCAGCACTGGGGCCAGATGGTAAGCCCTCCCGTATCGTAGTTATCTACACGACGGGGAGTCA
GGCAACTATGGATGAACGAAATAGACAGATCGCTGAGATAGGTGCCTCACTGATTAAGCATTGGTAACTG
TCAGACCAAGTTTACTCATATATACTTTAGATTGATTTAAAACTTCATTTTTAATTTAAAAGGATCTAGG
TGAAGATCCTTTTTGATAATCTCATGACCAAAATCCCTTAACGTGAGTTTTCGTTCCACTGAGCGTCAGA
CCCCGTAGAAAAGATCAAAGGATCTTCTTGAGATCCTTTTTTTCTGCGCGTAATCTGCTGCTTGCAAACA
AAAAAACCACCGCTACCAGCGGTGGTTTGTTTGCCGGATCAAGAGCTACCAACTCTTTTTCCGAAGGTAA
CTGGCTTCAGCAGAGCGCAGATACCAAATACTGTTCTTCTAGTGTAGCCGTAGTTAGGCCACCACTTCAA
GAACTCTGTAGCACCGCCTACATACCTCGCTCTGCTAATCCTGTTACCAGTGGCTGCTGCCAGTGGCGAT
AAGTCGTGTCTTACCGGGTTGGACTCAAGACGATAGTTACCGGATAAGGCGCAGCGGTCGGGCTGAACGG
GGGGTTCGTGCACACAGCCCAGCTTGGAGCGAACGACCTACACCGAACTGAGATACCTACAGCGTGAGCT
ATGAGAAAGCGCCACGCTTCCCGAAGGGAGAAAGGCGGACAGGTATCCGGTAAGCGGCAGGGTCGGAACA
GGAGAGCGCACGAGGGAGCTTCCAGGGGGAAACGCCTGGTATCTTTATAGTCCTGTCGGGTTTCGCCACC
TCTGACTTGAGCGTCGATTTTTGTGATGCTCGTCAGGGGGGCGGAGCCTATGGAAAAACGCCAGCAACGC
GGCCTTTTTACGGTTCCTGGCCTTTTGCTGGCCTTTTGCTCACATGTTCTTTCCTGCGTTATCCCCTGAT
TCTGTGGATAACCGTATTACCGCCTTTGAGTGAGCTGATACCGCTCGCCGCAGCCGAACGACCGAGCGCA
GCGAGTCAGTGAGCGAGGAAGCGGAAGAGCGCCCAATACGCAAACCGCCTCTCCCCGCGCGTTGGCCGAT
TCATTAATGCAGCTGGCACGACAGGTTTCCCGACTGGAAAGCGGGCAGTGAGCGCAACGCAATTAATGTG
AGTTAGCTCACTCATTAGGCACCCCAGGCTTTACACTTTATGCTTCCGGCTCGTATGTTGTGTGGAATTG
TGAGCGGATAACAATTTCACACAGGAAACAGCTATGACCATGATTACGCCAAGCGCGCAATTAACCCTCA
CTAAAGGGAACAAAAGCTGGAGCTGCAAGCTTAATGTAGTCTTATGCAATACTCTTGTAGTCTTGCAACA
TGGTAACGATGAGTTAGCAACATGCCTTACAAGGAGAGAAAAAGCACCGTGCATGCCGATTGGTGGAAGT
AAGGTGGTACGATCGTGCCTTATTAGGAAGGCAACAGACGGGTCTGACATGGATTGGACGAACCACTGAA
TTGCCGCATTGCAGAGATATTGTATTTAAGTGCCTAGCTCGATACATAAACGGGTCTCTCTGGTTAGACC
AGATCTGAGCCTGGGAGCTCTCTGGCTAACTAGGGAACCCACTGCTTAAGCCTCAATAAAGCTTGCCTTG
AGTGCTTCAAGTAGTGTGTGCCCGTCTGTTGTGTGACTCTGGTAACTAGAGATCCCTCAGACCCTTTTAG
TCAGTGTGGAAAATCTCTAGCAGTGGCGCCCGAACAGGGACTTGAAAGCGAAAGGGAAACCAGAGGAGCT
CTCTCGACGCAGGACTCGGCTTGCTGAAGCGCGCACGGCAAGAGGCGAGGGGCGGCGACTGGTGAGTACG
CCAAAAATTTTGACTAGCGGAGGCTAGAAGGAGAGAGATGGGTGCGAGAGCGTCAGTATTAAGCGGGGGA
GAATTAGATCGCGATGGGAAAAAATTCGGTTAAGGCCAGGGGGAAAGAAAAAATATAAATTAAAACATAT
AGTATGGGCAAGCAGGGAGCTAGAACGATTCGCAGTTAATCCTGGCCTGTTAGAAACATCAGAAGGCTGT
AGACAAATACTGGGACAGCTACAACCATCCCTTCAGACAGGATCAGAAGAACTTAGATCATTATATAATA
CAGTAGCAACCCTCTATTGTGTGCATCAAAGGATAGAGATAAAAGACACCAAGGAAGCTTTAGACAAGAT
AGAGGAAGAGCAAAACAAAAGTAAGACCACCGCACAGCAAGCGGCCGCTGATCTTCAGACCTGGAGGAGG
AGATATGAGGGACAATTGGAGAAGTGAATTATATAAATATAAAGTAGTAAAAATTGAACCATTAGGAGTA
GCACCCACCAAGGCAAAGAGAAGAGTGGTGCAGAGAGAAAAAAGAGCAGTGGGAATAGGAGCTTTGTTCC
TTGGGTTCTTGGGAGCAGCAGGAAGCACTATGGGCGCAGCGTCAATGACGCTGACGGTACAGGCCAGACA
ATTATTGTCTGGTATAGTGCAGCAGCAGAACAATTTGCTGAGGGCTATTGAGGCGCAACAGCATCTGTTG
CAACTCACAGTCTGGGGCATCAAGCAGCTCCAGGCAAGAATCCTGGCTGTGGAAAGATACCTAAAGGATC
AACAGCTCCTGGGGATTTGGGGTTGCTCTGGAAAACTCATTTGCACCACTGCTGTGCCTTGGAATGCTAG
TTGGAGTAATAAATCTCTGGAACAGATTTGGAATCACACGACCTGGATGGAGTGGGACAGAGAAATTAAC
AATTACACAAGCTTAATACACTCCTTAATTGAAGAATCGCAAAACCAGCAAGAAAAGAATGAACAAGAAT
TATTGGAATTAGATAAATGGGCAAGTTTGTGGAATTGGTTTAACATAACAAATTGGCTGTGGTATATAAA
ATTATTCATAATGATAGTAGGAGGCTTGGTAGGTTTAAGAATAGTTTTTGCTGTACTTTCTATAGTGAAT
AGAGTTAGGCAGGGATATTCACCATTATCGTTTCAGACCCACCTCCCAACCCCGAGGGGACCCAGAGAGG
GCCTATTTCCCATGATTCCTTCATATTTGCATATACGATACAAGGCTGTTAGAGAGATAATTAGAATTAA
TTTGACTGTAAACACAAAGATATTAGTACAAAATACGTGACGTAGAAAGTAATAATTTCTTGGGTAGTTT
GCAGTTTTAAAATTATGTTTTAAAATGGACTATCATATGCTTACCGTAACTTGAAAGTATTTCGATTTCT
TGGCTTTATATATCTTGTGGAAAGGACGAAACACCGACTGCGATACCCGTCCCGAAGTTTTAGAGCTAGA
AATAGCAAGTTAAAATAAGGCTAGTCCGTTATCAACTTGAAAAAGTGGCACCGAGTCGGTGCTTTTTTAA
GCTTGGCGTAACTAGATCTTGAGACAAATGGCAGTATTCATCCACAATTTTAAAAGAAAAGGGGGGATTG
GGGGGTACAGTGCAGGGGAAAGAATAGTAGACATAATAGCAACAGACATACAAACTAAAGAATTACAAAA
ACAAATTACAAAAATTCAAAATTTTCGGGTTTATTACAGGGACAGCAGAGATCCACTTTGGCGCCGGCTC
GAGGGGG
Features (pLannotate 1.2.2; 29 found; start..end, strand, type, name):
     14..80      +  CDS            small t antigen (fragment): SV40 (simian virus 40) small t antigen
    106..317     +  promoter       EF-1α core promoter: core promoter for human elongation factor EF-1α
    318..1256    +  intron         EF-1α intron A: intron upstream of the start codon of human EF-1α
   1278..1877    +  CDS            PuroR (fragment): puromycin N-acetyltransferase; pac from Streptomyces; confers resistance to puromycin
   1893..2481    +  misc_feature   WPRE: woodchuck hepatitis virus posttranscriptional regulatory element
   2532..2551    +  misc_feature   cPPT/CTS (fragment): central polypurine tract and central termination sequence of HIV-1
   2553..2786    +  LTR            3' LTR (ΔU3): self-inactivating 3' long terminal repeat (LTR) from HIV-1
   2864..2985    +  polyA_signal   SV40 poly(A) signal: SV40 polyadenylation signal
   3025..3160    +  rep_origin     SV40 ori: SV40 origin of replication
   3181..3199    -  promoter       T7 promoter: promoter for bacteriophage T7 RNA polymerase
   3207..3362    +  CDS            lacZα (fragment): LacZα fragment of β-galactosidase; lacZ fragment
   3367..3795    +  rep_origin     f1 ori (sequence partly withheld): f1 bacteriophage origin of replication; arrow indicates direction of (+) strand synthesis
   3848..3952    +  promoter       AmpR promoter: bla
   3953..4813    +  CDS            AmpR: β-lactamase; bla; confers resistance to ampicillin, carbenicillin, and related antibiotics
   4984..5572    +  rep_origin     ori: high-copy-number ColE1/pMB1/pBR322/pUC origin of replication
   5755..5847    +  CDS            lacI (fragment): lac repressor; lacI; The lac repressor binds to the lac operator to inhibit transcription in E. coli. This inhibition can be relieved by adding lactose or isopropyl-β-D-thiogalactopyranoside (IPTG).
   5860..5881    +  protein_bind   CAP binding site: CAP binding activates transcription in the presence of cAMP. E. coli catabolite activator protein
   5896..5926    +  promoter       lac promoter: promoter for the E. coli lac operon
   5934..5950    +  protein_bind   lac operator: The lac repressor binds to the lac operator to inhibit transcription in E. coli. This inhibition can be relieved by adding lactose or isopropyl-β-D-thiogalactopyranoside (IPTG). lac repressor encoded by lacI
   5995..6013    +  promoter       T3 promoter: promoter for bacteriophage T3 RNA polymerase
   6041..6267    +  promoter       RSV promoter: Rous sarcoma virus enhancer/promoter
   6268..6448    +  LTR            5' LTR (truncated): truncated 5' long terminal repeat (LTR) from HIV-1
   6495..6620    +  misc_feature   HIV-1 Ψ: packaging signal of human immunodeficiency virus type 1
   6604..6967    +  CDS            HIV-1 gag (fragment): gag protein from human immunodeficiency virus 1; gag
   7113..7346    +  misc_feature   RRE: The Rev response element (RRE) of HIV-1 allows for Rev-dependent mRNA export from the nucleus to the cytoplasm.
   7723..7749    +  CDS            Rev (fragment): human immunodeficiency virus 1 (HIV-1) Rev protein; rev; enhances nuclear export of unspliced and incompletely spliced viral mRNAs
   7753..7993    +  promoter       U6 promoter: RNA polymerase III promoter for human U6 snRNA
   8023..8098    +  misc_RNA       gRNA scaffold: guide RNA scaffold for the Streptococcus pyogenes CRISPR/Cas9 system
   8154..8271    +  misc_feature   cPPT/CTS: central polypurine tract and central termination sequence of HIV-1
