[The description below was written by a language model from this plasmid's Addgene catalogue record and pLannotate feature annotations shown in this document.]
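Description:
CLK3 gRNA (BRDN0001147044) is a third-generation lentiviral CRISPR guide plasmid built on the lentiGuide-Puro backbone. It expresses a single guide RNA against human CLK3, and the guide was designed against two CLK3 reference transcripts. In bacteria the 8.3 kb plasmid is maintained through a high-copy ColE1/pUC-type origin with ampicillin selection (AmpR, β-lactamase). An f1 origin, an SV40 origin, and remnants of lac and T7/T3 cloning-vector sequence are also annotated in the backbone.

The viral transfer cassette begins with an RSV promoter fused to a truncated HIV-1 5' LTR, which makes genomic RNA production Tat-independent. It is followed by the Ψ packaging signal with a gag fragment, the Rev response element for Rev-dependent nuclear export, and a cPPT/CTS element. The cassette ends in a ΔU3 self-inactivating 3' LTR. Between the LTRs there are two expression units. In the first, a human U6 RNA polymerase III promoter drives the CLK3-specific spacer fused to the Streptococcus pyogenes Cas9 gRNA scaffold. In the second, the EF-1α core promoter with its intron A drives puromycin N-acetyltransferase, so transduced mammalian cells can be selected with puromycin. A WPRE downstream of this marker enhances transcript expression.

The plasmid does not encode Cas9. It is intended for use together with a separate Cas9 lentiviral vector or in cell lines that already express Cas9, to disrupt the CLK3 kinase gene. It is an individual clone from a human kinome gRNA collection whose guides were chosen under design rules optimised for on-target activity and reduced off-target effects.
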