Addgene plasmid #77284: CLK3 gRNA (BRDN0001147044)
Purpose: 3rd generation lentiviral gRNA plasmid targeting human CLK3
Depositing lab: John Doench & David Root. Depositing organization: Broad Institute. Publication: Optimized sgRNA design to maximize activity and minimize off-target effects of CRISPR-Cas9. Doench JG, Fusi N, Sullender M, Hegde M, Vaimberg EW, Donovan KF, Smith I, Tothova Z, Wilen C, Orchard R, Virgin HW, Listgarten J, Root DE. Nat Biotechnol. 2016 Jan 18. doi: 10.1038/nbt.3437. PubMed 26780180.
Backbone
  Vector backbone: lentiGuide-Puro
  Backbone manufacturer: Zhang Lab (Addgene plasmid # 52963)
  Vector type: Mammalian Expression, Lentiviral, CRISPR
  Selectable markers: Puromycin
Growth in bacteria
  Bacterial resistance: Ampicillin, 100 μg/mL
  Growth temperature: 37°C
  Growth strain: DH5alpha
  Copy number: High Copy
Gene/Insert
  Gene/Insert name: CLK3 (alt names: CLK3; NM_001130028.1)
  gRNA/shRNA sequence: ACTGCGATACCCGTCCCGAA
  Species: H. sapiens (human)
  Entrez Gene: CLK3 (a.k.a. PHCLK3, PHCLK3/152)
  Promoter: hU6
  Cloning method: Unknown
  Sequencing primers: 5′ U6-F; 3′ pS2-R
Terms and licenses: Academic/Nonprofit Terms; Industry Terms: Not Available to Industry
Depositor comments: The gRNA was designed to target the following Genbank reference sequence(s): NM_001130028.1,NM_003992.4. Note that this plasmid does NOT contain Cas9. It should be used in conjunction with lentiCas9-Blast (Addgene #52962) or otherwise with cell lines already expressing Cas9. Browse the full kinome gRNA library at http://www.addgene.org/pooled-library/broadgpp-human-kinome/ or visit http://www.broadinstitute.org/rnai/public/ for detailed protocols and information.
How to cite: CLK3 gRNA (BRDN0001147044) was a gift from John Doench & David Root (Addgene plasmid # 77284 ; http://n2t.net/addgene:77284 ; RRID:Addgene_77284)
