>Addgene plasmid #77284 | CLK3 gRNA (BRDN0001147044) | depositor partial sequence | sequence record 144744 | Target Sequence
ACTGCGATACCCGTCCCGAA
