>Addgene plasmid #77284 | CLK3 gRNA (BRDN0001147044) | addgene partial sequence | sequence record 187459 | hU6-F
TAGAAAGTAATAATTTCTTGGGTAGTTTGCAGTTTTAAAATTATGTTTTAAAATGGACTATCATATGCTT
ACCGTAACTTGAAAGTATTTCGATTTCTTGGCTTTATATATCTTGTGGAAAGGACGAAACACCGACTGCG
ATACCCGTCCCGAAGTTTTAGAGCTAGAAATAGCAAGTTAAAATAAGGCTAGTCCGTTATCAACTTGAAA
AAGTGGCACCGAGTCGGTGCTTTTTTAAGCTTGGCGTAACTAGATCTTGAGACAAATGGCAGTATTCATC
CACAATTTTAAAAGAAAAGGGGGGATTGGGGGGTACAGTGCAGGGGAAAGAATAGTAGACATAATAGCAA
CAGACATACAAACTAAAGAATTACAAAAACAAATTACAAAAATTCAAAATTTTCGGGTTTATTACAGGGA
CAGCAGAGATCCACTTTGGCGCCGGCTCGAGGGGGCCCGGGTGCAAAGATGGATAAAGTTTTAAACAGAG
AGGAATCTTTGCAGCTAATGGACCTTCTAGGTCTTGAAAGGAGTGGGAATTGGCTCCGGTGCCCGTCAGT
GGGCAGAGCG
